>Addgene plasmid #25690 | pEBB HA BIR 1-2 | addgene partial sequence | sequence record 31731 | 25690 with EF-1a-F
TCTCTAGAGATCCCTCGACCTCGAGATCCATTGTGCTGGATCTCACCATGGCTTCTAGCTATCCTTATGA
CGTGCCTGACTATGCCAGCCTGGGATCCATGACTTTTAACAGTTTTGAAGGATCTAAAACTTGTGTACCT
GCAGACATCAATAAGGAAGAAGAATTTGTAGAAGAGTTTAATAGATTAAAAACTTTTGCTAATTTTCCAA
GTGGTAGTCCTGTTTCAGCATCAACACTGGCACGAGCAGGGTTTCTTTATACTGGTGAAGGAGATACCGT
GCGGTGCTTTAGTTGTCATGCAGCTGTAGATAGATGGCAATATGGAGACTCAGCAGTTGGAAGACACAGG
AAAGTATCCCCAAATTGCAGATTTATCAACGGCTTTTATCTTGAAAATAGTGCCACGCAGTCTACAAATT
CTGGTATCCAGAATGGTCAGTACAAAGTTGAAAACTATCTGGGAAGCAGAGATCATTTTGCCTTAGACAG
GCCATCTGAGACACATGCAGACTATCTTTTGAGAACTGGGCAGGTTGTAGATATATCAGACACCATATAC
CCGAGGAACCCTGCCATGTATAGTGAAGAAGCTAGATTAAAGTCCTTTCAGAACTGGCCAGACTATGCTC
ACCTAACCCCAAGAGAGTTAGCAAGTGCTGGACTCTACTACACAGGTATTGGTGACCAAGTGCAGTGCTT
TTGTTGTGGTGGAAAACTGAAAAATTGGGAACCTTGTGATCGTGCCTGGTCAGAACACAGGCGACACTTT
CCTAATTGCTTCTTTGTTTTGGGCCGGAATCTTAATATTCGAAGTGAATCTGATGCTGTGAGTTCTGATA
GGAATTTCCCAAATTCAACAAATCTTCCAAGAAATCCATCCTGACCGCGGCCGCGACTCTAGAGTGAGGG
TCCCCACCT
