[The description below was written by a language model from this plasmid's Addgene catalogue record.]
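Description:
pEBB HA BIR 1-2 is a mammalian expression plasmid built on the pEBB backbone (about 5.35 kb without insert). It is propagated in E. coli as a high-copy plasmid under ampicillin selection. The record does not list a bacterial origin or any mammalian selection marker, and no feature table is provided. It also does not explicitly name the promoter. However, the recommended 5′ sequencing primer is an EF-1α forward primer, which suggests that the insert sits downstream of an EF-1α promoter region.

The payload is a truncated form of human XIAP (X-linked inhibitor of apoptosis, also known as hILP or BIRC4) covering amino acids 1–261. This fragment contains the first two baculoviral IAP repeat domains, BIR1 and BIR2, and lacks the C-terminal portion of the protein. The insert is listed as roughly 1.15 kb and was cloned between BamHI and NotI sites. It is fused in frame to an N-terminal HA epitope tag supplied by the backbone, which allows the fragment to be detected or immunoprecipitated with anti-HA antibodies.

The construct comes from a study that separated the signaling functions of XIAP from its caspase-inhibitory activity. In that context, a domain-deletion construct like this one is suited to transfection of mammalian cells to ask which XIAP activities can be assigned to the BIR1–BIR2 region, typically by comparison with full-length XIAP or other truncation mutants. The record does not describe specific assays or cell lines.
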