Addgene plasmid #25690: pEBB HA BIR 1-2
Depositing lab: Colin Duckett. Publication: Uncoupling of the signaling and caspase-inhibitory properties of X-linked inhibitor of apoptosis. Lewis J, Burstein E, Reffey SB, Bratton SB, Roberts AB, Duckett CS. J Biol Chem. 2004 Mar 5. 279(10):9023-9. 10.1074/jbc.M312891200 PubMed 14701799.
Backbone
  Vector backbone: pEBB
  Backbone manufacturer: Baltimore Lab
  Backbone size w/o insert (bp): 5353
  Vector type: Mammalian Expression
Growth in bacteria
  Bacterial resistance: Ampicillin, 100 μg/mL
  Growth temperature: 37°C
  Growth strain: DH5alpha
  Copy number: High Copy
Gene/Insert
  Gene/Insert name: XIAP (alt name: hILP)
  Species: H. sapiens (human)
  Insert size (bp): 1150
  Mutation: aa 1-261 (BIR 1&2)
  GenBank ID: HSU32974
  Entrez Gene: XIAP (a.k.a. API3, BIRC4, IAP-3, ILP1, MIHA, XLP2, hIAP-3, hIAP3)
  Tag / fusion protein: HA (N terminal on backbone)
  Cloning method: Restriction Enzyme; 5′ cloning site BamHI (unknown if destroyed); 3′ cloning site NotI (unknown if destroyed)
  Sequencing primers: 5′ EF-1a Forward; 3′ M13_puc_F
Terms and licenses: Academic/Nonprofit Terms; Industry Terms: Not Available to Industry
Depositor comments: #829
How to cite: pEBB HA BIR 1-2 was a gift from Colin Duckett (Addgene plasmid # 25690 ; http://n2t.net/addgene:25690 ; RRID:Addgene_25690)
